Addgene plasmid #245956: huCof S3A SSR RedTrack
Purpose: Expression of constitutively active cofilin S3A resistant to shRNA in cells coexpressing mRFP
Depositing lab: James Bamburg. Depositing organization: Colorado State University, Fort Collins.
Backbone
  Vector backbone: RedTrackCMV
  Backbone manufacturer: James Bamburg (Addgene #50957)
  Backbone size w/o insert (bp): 9081
  Vector type: Mammalian Expression
  Selectable markers: Neomycin (select with G418)
Growth in bacteria
  Bacterial resistance: Kanamycin, 50 μg/mL
  Growth temperature: 37°C
  Growth strain: DH5alpha
  Copy number: High Copy
Gene/Insert
  Gene/Insert name: cofilin 1 (cfl1)
  Species: H. sapiens (human)
  Mutation: S3A + silent mutations (NTs 67 to 75) in which TCTTCAACG is replaced with AGCTCAACC and NTs 206-218 in which CACTTTTGTCAAG is replaced with GACGTTTGTGAAA
  Entrez Gene: CFL1 (a.k.a. CFL, HEL-S-15, cofilin)
  Promoter: CMV for huCof S3A and separate CMV for mRFP
  Cloning method: Restriction Enzyme; 5′ cloning site Unspecified (unknown if destroyed); 3′ cloning site Unspecified (unknown if destroyed)
  Sequencing primers: 5′ Unspecified
Terms and licenses: Academic/Nonprofit Terms; Industry Terms: Not Available to Industry
Depositor comments: The silent mutations protect expression against two human shRNAs (CCACCTTTGTCAAGATGCT and AAGTCTTCAACGCCAGAGGAG) that target different sequences in cofilin.
How to cite: huCof S3A SSR RedTrack was a gift from James Bamburg (Addgene plasmid # 245956 ; http://n2t.net/addgene:245956 ; RRID:Addgene_245956)
