[The description below was written by a language model from this plasmid's Addgene catalogue record and pLannotate feature annotations shown in this document.]
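Description:
huCof S3A SSR RedTrack is a mammalian expression plasmid built on the RedTrackCMV backbone. The feature table shows that it also has the architecture of an adenoviral shuttle vector. It is maintained in E. coli at high copy from a ColE1/pUC-type origin and selected with kanamycin through a Tn5 NeoR/KanR gene. The catalogue also lists this marker for G418 selection, although no eukaryotic promoter for it is annotated. An f1 origin and a nonfunctional β-lactamase fragment are also present.

The payload consists of two independent cassettes in the same orientation, each with its own CMV enhancer/promoter and SV40 polyadenylation signal. One drives human cofilin 1 (CFL1) and the other drives mRFP1, so transfected or transduced cells can be identified by red fluorescence without fusing a tag to cofilin. The cofilin carries the S3A substitution, which the record describes as constitutively active. Serine 3 is the regulatory phosphorylation site, and alanine there prevents inactivation by phosphorylation. Two clusters of silent mutations make the transcript resistant to two shRNAs that target different regions of human cofilin. The construct is therefore suited to rescue or replacement experiments in which endogenous cofilin is knocked down and the active mutant is re-expressed.

The cassettes sit just downstream of an adenovirus 5 left ITR and Ψ packaging signal. They are followed by adenoviral sequence covering IX and IVa2, then a segment with E4 ORF sequences and the right ITR. In AdTrack-type shuttles, such regions serve as homology arms for recombination into an adenoviral backbone to generate recombinant virus. The record itself states only plasmid-based mammalian expression as the purpose.
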