Features (pLannotate 1.2.2; 24 found; start..end, strand, type, name):
     44..402     -  rep_origin     f1 ori (sequence partly withheld): f1 bacteriophage origin of replication; arrow indicates direction of (+) strand synthesis
    440..542     +  repeat_region  ITR: inverted terminal repeat of human adenovirus serotype 5 inverted
    630..780     +  misc_signal    Ad5 Ψ: packaging signal for adenovirus serotype 5
    923..1044    -  polyA_signal   SV40 poly(A) signal: SV40 polyadenylation signal
   1067..1150    -  CDS            large T antigen (fragment): large T antigen from SV40 (simian virus 40)
   1192..1869    -  CDS            mRFP1: monomeric derivative of DsRed (Campbell et al., 2002) mammalian codon-optimized
   1912..2115    -  promoter       CMV promoter: human cytomegalovirus (CMV) immediate early promoter
   2116..2419    -  enhancer       CMV enhancer: human cytomegalovirus immediate early enhancer
   2505..2626    -  polyA_signal   SV40 poly(A) signal: SV40 polyadenylation signal
   2649..2733    -  CDS            large T antigen (fragment): large T antigen from SV40 (simian virus 40)
   2792..3289    -  CDS            CFL1: COF1_HUMAN - Also known as CFL. Experimental evidence at protein level: Swiss-Prot protein existence level 1. Binds to F-actin and exhibits pH-sensitive F-actin depolymerizing activity (PubMed:11812157). In conjunction with the subcortical maternal complex (SCMC), plays an essential role for zygotes to progress beyond the first embryonic cell divisions via regulation of actin dynamics (PubMed:15580268). Required for the centralization of the mitotic spindle and symmetric division of zygotes (By similarity). Plays a role in the regulation of cell morphology and cytoskeletal organization in epit
   3375..3578    -  promoter       CMV promoter: human cytomegalovirus (CMV) immediate early promoter
   3579..3882    -  enhancer       CMV enhancer: human cytomegalovirus immediate early enhancer
   4044..4463    +  CDS            IX: CAP9_ADE05 - Experimental evidence at protein level: Swiss-Prot protein existence level 1. Structural component of the virion that acts as a cement protein on the capsid exterior and forms triskelion structures consisting of three molecules that stabilize three hexon trimers at the center of each icosahedral facet and fixes the peripentonal hexons. Dispensable for assembly. During virus entry, recruits the anterograde motor kinesin-1 to the capsid docked at the nuclear pore complex thereby subjecting the docked capsid to a pulling force. The resulting tension leads to capsid disruption, disper
   4529..5863    -  CDS            IVa2: PKG1_ADE05 - Experimental evidence at protein level: Swiss-Prot protein existence level 1. Component of the packaging machinery which encapsidates the viral DNA into preformed capsids and transcriptional activator of the viral major late promoter (MLP). Binds, along with packaging proteins 2 and 3, to the specific packaging sequence on the left end of viral genomic DNA and displays ATPase activity thereby providing the power stroke of the packaging machinery. The activity of packaging protein IVa2 is stimulated by protein 33K which acts as a terminase. May be the protein that pumps DNA into th
   6236..6397    -  CDS            E4RF2_ADE02 (fragment): Protein predicted: Swiss-Prot protein existence level 4. From Human adenovirus C serotype 2 (HAdV-2) (Human adenovirus 2).
   6448..6831    -  CDS            E4RF1_ADE02: Experimental evidence at protein level: Swiss-Prot protein existence level 1. May modulate tight-junctions functions of infected cells through interactions with PDZ proteins. E4 ORF1 has ben show for Adenovirus 9 to interact with protein involved in tight junction regulation. May play a role in mTOR activation by activating PI3- kinase, thus overriding cellular checkpoint for translation. From Human adenovirus C serotype 2 (HAdV-2) (Human adenovirus 2).
   7141..7243    -  repeat_region  ITR: inverted terminal repeat of human adenovirus serotype 5 inverted
   7263..7317    +  misc_feature   bom (fragment): basis of mobility region from pBR322
   7503..8091    -  rep_origin     ori: high-copy-number ColE1/pMB1/pBR322/pUC origin of replication
   8263..8577    -  CDS            bla(M) (fragment): β-lactamase lacking the signal sequence; bla(M); allows cytosolic expression of β-lactamase
   8622..8891    +  CDS            tnpA (fragment): TN5P_ECOLX - Also known as tnp. Experimental evidence at protein level: Swiss-Prot protein existence level 1. Mediates transposition of transposon Tn5 by a 'cut and paste' mechanism. First, the monomeric transposase binds the 19 bp inverted DNA repeats flanking the transposon. Then, dimerization of the DNA- bound transposase creates a synaptic DNA complex. After nicking of the first DNA strand, excision of the transposon proceeds through a series of intermediates. The transposase then mediates the insertion of the transposon at a new site by strand transfer. The activity of the wild- type tran
   8923..9717    +  CDS            NeoR/KanR: aminoglycoside phosphotransferase from Tn5; aph(3')-II (or nptII); confers resistance to neomycin, kanamycin, and G418 (Geneticin®)
   9727..9743    -  rep_origin     f1 ori (fragment): f1 bacteriophage origin of replication; arrow indicates direction of (+) strand synthesis
>Addgene plasmid #245956 | huCof S3A SSR RedTrack | addgene full sequence | sequence record 490035 | Addgene NGS Result
GCTCATTTTTTAACCAATAGGCCGAAATCGGCAAAATCCCTTATAAATCAAAAGAATAGACCGAGATAGG
GT
[37 nt withheld, positions 73-109]
AAAGAACGTGGACTCCAACGTCAAAGG
[49 nt withheld, positions 137-185]
T
[91 nt withheld, positions 187-277]
G
[124 nt withheld, positions 279-402]
CCATTCGCCATTCAGGATCGAATTAATTCTTAATTAACATCATCAATAATATACCTTATTTTGGATTGAA
GCCAATATGATAATGAGGGGGTGGAGTTTGTGACGTGGCGCGGGGCGTGGGAACGGGGCGGGTGACGTAG
TAGTGTGGCGGAAGTGTGATGTTGCAAGTGTGGCGGAACACATGTAAGCGACGGATGTGGCAAAAGTGAC
GTTTTTGGTGTGCGCCGGTGTACACAGGAAGTGACAATTTTCGCGCGGTTTTAGGCGGATGTTGTAGTAA
ATTTGGGCGTAACCGAGTAAGATTTGGCCATTTTCGCGGGAAAACTGAATAAGAGGAAGTGAAATCTGAA
TAATTTTGTGTTACTCATAGCGCGTAATATTTGTCTAGGGCCGCGGGGACTTTGACCGTTTACGTGGAGA
CTCGCCCAGGTGTTTTTCTCAGGTGTTTTCCGCGTTCCGGGTCAAAGTTGGCGTTTTATTATTATAGTCA
GTCGAGTCTAGCAAGCTAGCTTGATCGCGTTAAGATACATTGATGAGTTTGGACAAACCACAACTAGAAT
GCAGTGAAAAAAATGCTTTATTTGTGAAATTTGTGATGCTATTGCTTTATTTGTAACCATTATAAGCTGC
AATAAACAAGTTAACAACAACAATTGCATTCATTTTATGTTTCAGGTTCAGGGGGAGGTGTGGGAGGTTT
TTTAAAGCAAGTAAAACCTCTACAAATGTGGTATGGCTGATTATGATCTTGTGGTATGGCTGATTATGAT
CTAGAGTCGCGGCCAATTCTTAGGCGCCGGTGGAGTGGCGGCCCTCGGCGCGCTCGTACTGTTCCACGAT
GGTGTAGTCCTCGTTGTGGGAGGTGATGTCCAGCTTGATGTCGGTCTTGTAGGCGCCGGGCAGCTGCACG
GGCTTCTTGGCCATGTAGGTGGTCTTGACCTCGGCGTCGTAGTGGCCGCCGTCCTTCAGCTTCAGCCTCA
TCTTGATCTCGCCCTTCAGGGCGCCGTCCTCGGGGTACATCCGCTCGGTGGAGGCCTCCCAGCCCATGGT
CTTCTTCTGCATTACGGGGCCGTCGGAGGGGAAGTTGGTGCCGCGCAGCTTCACCTTGTAGATGAACTCG
CCGTCCTGCAGGGAGGAGTCCTGGGTCACGGTCACCACGCCGCCGTCCTCGAAGTTCATCACGCGCTCCC
ACTTGAAGCCCTCGGGGAAGGACAGCTTCAAGTAGTCGGGGATGTCGGCGGGGTGCTTCACGTAGGCCTT
GGAGCCGTACTGGAACTGAGGGGACAGGATGTCCCAGGCGAAGGGCAGGGGGCCGCCCTTGGTCACCTTC
AGCTTGGCGGTCTGGGTGCCCTCGTAGGGGCGGCCCTCGCCCTCGCCCTCGATCTCGAACTCGTGGCCGT
TCACGGAGCCCTCCATGCGCACCTTGAAGCGCATGAACTCCTTGATGACGTCCTCGGAGGAGGCCATCGG
ATCCCGGTAGCGCTAGCGGATCTGACGGTTCACTAAACCAGCTCTGCTTATATAGACCTCCCACCGTACA
CGCCTACCGCCCATTTGCGTCAATGGGGCGGAGTTGTTACGACATTTTGGAAAGTCCCGTTGATTTTGGT
GCCAAAACAAACTCCCATTGACGTCAATGGGGTGGAGACTTGGAAATCCCCGTGAGTCAAACCGCTATCC
ACGCCCATTGATGTACTGCCAAAACCGCATCACCATGGTAATAGCGATGACTAATACGTAGATGTACTGC
CAAGTAGGAAAGTCCCATAAGGTCATGTACTGGGCATAATGCCAGGCGGGCCATTTACCGTCATTGACGT
CAATAGGGGGCGTACTTGGCATATGATACACTTGATGTACTGCCAAGTGGGCAGTTTACCGTAAATACTC
CACCCATTGACGTCAATGGAAAGTCCCTATTGGCGTTACTATGGGAACATACGTCATTATTGACGTCAAT
GGGCGGGGGTCGTTGGGCGGTCAGCCAGGCGGGCCATTTACCGTAAGTTATGTAACGCGGAACTCCATAT
ATGGGCTATGAACTAATGACCCCGTAATTGATTACTATTAATCACTAGCAGATCGTCGATAAACCTCCGC
GTTAAGATACATTGATGAGTTTGGACAAACCACAACTAGAATGCAGTGAAAAAAATGCTTTATTTGTGAA
ATTTGTGATGCTATTGCTTTATTTGTAACCATTATAAGCTGCAATAAACAAGTTAACAACAACAATTGCA
TTCATTTTATGTTTCAGGTTCAGGGGGAGGTGTGGGAGGTTTTTTAAAGCAAGTAAAACCTCTACAAATG
TGGTATGGCTGATTATGATCAGTTATCTAGATCCGGTGGATCGGATATCTTATCTAGAAGCTTGGTACCG
ATATCCTCACAAAGGCTTGCCCTCCAGGGAGATGACCGCACTGCCCCCCAGCTTCTCTGCCAGGGTGCAG
CGGTCCTTGACCTCCTCGTAGCAGTTTGCTTGCAATTCATGCTTGATCCCTGTCAGCTTCTTCTTGATGG
CGTCCTTGGAGCTGGCATAAATCATTTTGCTCTTAAGGGGCGCAGACTCGGGGGCCCAGAAGATAAACAC
CAGATCCTCCTTCTTGCTCTCCTTGGTCTCATAGGTTGCATCATAGAGGGCATAGCGGCAGTCCTTATCT
GGCAGCATTTTCACAAACGTCGCGTAGGGATCGTCGACAGTCTGGCCCACATCGCCCACCAGGATCTCCT
TGCCCTCCTCCAGGATGATGTTCTTCTTGTCCTCACTCAGGCAGAAGAGCACCGCCTTCTTGCGCTTCTT
CACCTCCTCTGGGGTTGAGCTCTTACGCACCTTCATGTCGTTGAACACCTTGATGACACCATCAGAGACA
GCCACACCGGCGGCCATGGTGGTGAATTCTGCAGATATCCAGCACAGTGGCGGCCGCGTCGACGGTACCA
GATCTCTAGCGGATCTGACGGTTCACTAAACCAGCTCTGCTTATATAGACCTCCCACCGTACACGCCTAC
CGCCCATTTGCGTCAATGGGGCGGAGTTGTTACGACATTTTGGAAAGTCCCGTTGATTTTGGTGCCAAAA
CAAACTCCCATTGACGTCAATGGGGTGGAGACTTGGAAATCCCCGTGAGTCAAACCGCTATCCACGCCCA
TTGATGTACTGCCAAAACCGCATCACCATGGTAATAGCGATGACTAATACGTAGATGTACTGCCAAGTAG
GAAAGTCCCATAAGGTCATGTACTGGGCATAATGCCAGGCGGGCCATTTACCGTCATTGACGTCAATAGG
GGGCGTACTTGGCATATGATACACTTGATGTACTGCCAAGTGGGCAGTTTACCGTAAATACTCCACCCAT
TGACGTCAATGGAAAGTCCCTATTGGCGTTACTATGGGAACATACGTCATTATTGACGTCAATGGGCGGG
GGTCGTTGGGCGGTCAGCCAGGCGGGCCATTTACCGTAAGTTATGTAACGCGGAACTCCATATATGGGCT
ATGAACTAATGACCCCGTAATTGATTACTATTAGACGTTTATCACTGCTAGAGGATCTGGGCGTGGTTAA
GGGTGGGAAAGAATATATAAGGTGGGGGTCTTATGTAGTTTTGTATCTGTTTTGCAGCAGCCGCCGCCGC
CATGAGCACCAACTCGTTTGATGGAAGCATTGTGAGCTCATATTTGACAACGCGCATGCCCCCATGGGCC
GGGGTGCGTCAGAATGTGATGGGCTCCAGCATTGATGGTCGCCCCGTCCTGCCCGCAAACTCTACTACCT
TGACCTACGAGACCGTGTCTGGAACGCCGTTGGAGACTGCAGCCTCCGCCGCCGCTTCAGCCGCTGCAGC
CACCGCCCGCGGGATTGTGACTGACTTTGCTTTCCTGAGCCCGCTTGCAAGCAGTGCAGCTTCCCGTTCA
TCCGCCCGCGATGACAAGTTGACGGCTCTTTTGGCACAATTGGATTCTTTGACCCGGGAACTTAATGTCG
TTTCTCAGCAGCTGTTGGATCTGCGCCAGCAGGTTTCTGCCCTGAAGGCTTCCTCCCCTCCCAATGCGGT
TTAAAACATAAATAAAAAACCAGACTCTGTTTGGATTTGGATCAAGCAAGTGTCTTGCTGTCTTTATTTA
GGGGTTTTGCGCGCGCGGTAGGCCCGGGACCAGCGGTCTCGGTCGTTGAGGGTCCTGTGTATTTTTTCCA
GGACGTGGTAAAGGTGACTCTGGATGTTCAGATACATGGGCATAAGCCCGTCTCTGGGGTGGAGGTAGCA
CCACTGCAGAGCTTCATGCTGCGGGGTGGTGTTGTAGATGATCCAGTCGTAGCAGGAGCGCTGGGCGTGG
TGCCTAAAAATGTCTTTCAGTAGCAAGCTGATTGCCAGGGGCAGGCCCTTGGTGTAAGTGTTTACAAAGC
GGTTAAGCTGGGATGGGTGCATACGTGGGGATATGAGATGCATCTTGGACTGTATTTTTAGGTTGGCTAT
GTTCCCAGCCATATCCCTCCGGGGATTCATGTTGTGCAGAACCACCAGCACAGTGTATCCGGTGCACTTG
GGAAATTTGTCATGTAGCTTAGAAGGAAATGCGTGGAAGAACTTGGAGACGCCCTTGTGACCTCCAAGAT
TTTCCATGCATTCGTCCATAATGATGGCAATGGGCCCACGGGCGGCGGCCTGGGCGAAGATATTTCTGGG
ATCACTAACGTCATAGTTGTGTTCCAGGATGAGATCGTCATAGGCCATTTTTACAAAGCGCGGGCGGAGG
GTGCCAGACTGCGGTATAATGGTTCCATCCGGCCCAGGGGCGTAGTTACCCTCACAGATTTGCATTTCCC
ACGCTTTGAGTTCAGATGGGGGGATCATGTCTACCTGCGGGGCGATGAAGAAAACGGTTTCCGGGGTAGG
GGAGATCAGCTGGGAAGAAAGCAGGTTCCTGAGCAGCTGCGACTTACCGCAGCCGGTGGGCCCGTAAATC
ACACCTATTACCGGCTGCAACTGGTAGTTAAGAGAGCTGCAGCTGCCGTCATCCCTGAGCAGGGGGGCCA
CTTCGTTAAGCATGTCCCTGACTCGCATGTTTTCCCTGACCAAATCCGCCAGAAGGCGCTCGCCGCCCAG
CGATAGCAGTTCTTGCAAGGAAGCAAAGTTTTTCAACGGTTTGAGACCGTCCGCCGTAGGCATGCTTTTG
AGCGTTTGACCAAGCAGTTCCAGGCGGTCCCACAGCTCGGTCACCTGCTCTACGGCATCTCGATCCAGCA
TATCTCCTCGTTTCGCGGGTTGGGGCGGCTTTCGCTGTACGGCAGTAGTCGGTGCTCGTCCAGACGGGCC
AGGGTCATGTCTTTCCACGGGCGCAGGGTCCTCGTCAGCGTAGTCTGGGTCACGGTGAAGGGGTGCGCTC
CGGGCTGCGCGCTGGCCAGGGTGCGCTTGAGGCTGGTCCTGCTGGTGCTGAAGCGCTGCCGGTCTTCGCC
CTGCGCGTCGGCCAGGTAGCATTTGACCATGGTGTCATAGTCCAGCCCCTCCGCGGCGTGGCCCTTGGCG
CGCAGCTTGCCCTTGGAGGAGGCGCCGCACGAGGGGCAGTGCAGACTTTTGAGGGCGTAGAGCTTGGGCG
CGAGAAATACCGATTCCGGGGAGTAGGCATCCGCGCCGCAGGCCCCGCAGACGGTCTCGCATTCCACGAG
CCAGGTGAGCTCTGGCCGTTCGGGGTCAAAAACCAGGTTTCCCCCATGCTTTTTGATGCGTTTCTTACCT
CTGGTTTCCATGAGCCGGTGTCCACGCTCGGTGACGAAAAGGCTGTCCGTGTCCCCGTATACAGACTTGA
GAGGGAGTTTAAACGAATTCAATAGCTTGTTGCATGGGCGGCGATATAAAATGCAAGGTGCTGCTCAAAA
AATCAGGCAAAGCCTCGCGCAAAAAAGAAAGCACATCGTAGTCATGCTCATGCAGATAAAGGCAGGTAAG
CTCCGGAACCACCACAGAAAAAGACACCATTTTTCTCTCAAACATGTCTGCGGGTTTCTGCATAAACACA
AAATAAAATAACAAAAAAACATTTAAACATTAGAAGCCTGTCTTACAACAGGAAAAACAACCCTTATAAG
CATAAGACGGACTACGGCCATGCCGGCGTGACCGTAAAAAAACTGGTCACCGTGATTAAAAAGCACCACC
GACAGCTCCTCGGTCATGTCCGGAGTCATAATGTAAGACTCGGTAAACACATCAGGTTGATTCACATCGG
TCAGTGCTAAAAAGCGACCGAAATAGCCCGGGGGAATACATACCCGCAGGCGTAGAGACAACATTACAGC
CCCCATAGGAGGTATAACAAAATTAATAGGAGAGAAAAACACATAAACACCTGAAAAACCCTCCTGCCTA
GGCAAAATAGCACCCTCCCGCTCCAGAACAACATACAGCGCTTCCACAGCGGCAGCCATAACAGTCAGCC
TTACCAGTAAAAAAGAAAACCTATTAAAAAAACACCACTCGACACGGCACCAGCTCAATCAGTCACAGTG
TAAAAAAGGGCCAAGTGCAGAGCGAGTATATATAGGACTAAAAAATGACGTAACGGTTAAAGTCCACAAA
AAACACCCAGAAAACCGCACGCGAACCTACGCCCAGAAACGAAAGCCAAAAAACCCACAACTTCCTCAAA
TCGTCACTTCCGTTTTCCCACGTTACGTCACTTCCCATTTTAAGAAAACTACAATTCCCAACACATACAA
GTTACTCCGCCCTAAAACCTACGTCACCCGCCCCGTTCCCACGCCCCGCGCCACGTCACAAACTCCACCC
CCTCATTATCATATTGGCTTCAATCCAAAATAAGGTATATTATTGATGATGTTAATTAACATGCATGGAT
CCATATGCGGTGTGAAATACCGCACAGATGCGTAAGGAGAAAATACCGCATCAGGCGCTCTTCCGCTTCC
TCGCTCACTGACTCGCTGCGCTCGGTCGTTCGGCTGCGGCGAGCGGTATCAGCTCACTCAAAGGCGGTAA
TACGGTTATCCACAGAATCAGGGGATAACGCAGGAAAGAACATGTGAGCAAAAGGCCAGCAAAAGGCCAG
GAACCGTAAAAAGGCCGCGTTGCTGGCGTTTTTCCATAGGCTCCGCCCCCCTGACGAGCATCACAAAAAT
CGACGCTCAAGTCAGAGGTGGCGAAACCCGACAGGACTATAAAGATACCAGGCGTTTCCCCCTGGAAGCT
CCCTCGTGCGCTCTCCTGTTCCGACCCTGCCGCTTACCGGATACCTGTCCGCCTTTCTCCCTTCGGGAAG
CGTGGCGCTTTCTCATAGCTCACGCTGTAGGTATCTCAGTTCGGTGTAGGTCGTTCGCTCCAAGCTGGGC
TGTGTGCACGAACCCCCCGTTCAGCCCGACCGCTGCGCCTTATCCGGTAACTATCGTCTTGAGTCCAACC
CGGTAAGACACGACTTATCGCCACTGGCAGCAGCCACTGGTAACAGGATTAGCAGAGCGAGGTATGTAGG
CGGTGCTACAGAGTTCTTGAAGTGGTGGCCTAACTACGGCTACACTAGAAGGACAGTATTTGGTATCTGC
GCTCTGCTGAAGCCAGTTACCTTCGGAAAAAGAGTTGGTAGCTCTTGATCCGGCAAACAAACCACCGCTG
GTAGCGGTGGTTTTTTTGTTTGCAAGCAGCAGATTACGCGCAGAAAAAAAGGATCTCAAGAAGATCCTTT
GATCTTTTCTACGGGGTCTGACGCTCAGTGGAACGAAAACTCACGTTAAGGGATTTTGGTCATGAGATTA
TCAAAAAGGATCTTCACCTAGATCCTTTTAAATTAAAAATGAAGTTTTAAATCAATCTAAAGTATATATG
AGTAAACTTGGTCTGACAGTTACCAATGCTTAATCAGTGAGGCACCTATCTCAGCGATCTGTCTATTTCG
TTCATCCATAGTTGCCTGACTCCCCGTCGTGTAGATAACTACGATACGGGAGGGCTTACCATCTGGCCCC
AGTGCTGCAATGATACCGCGAGACCCACGCTCACCGGCTCCAGATTTATCAGCAATAAACCAGCCAGCCG
GAAGGGCCGAGCGCAGAAGTGGTCCTGCAACTTTATCCGCCTCCATCCAGTCTATTAATTGTTGCCGGGA
AGCTAGAGTAAGTAGTTCGCCAGTTAATAGTTTGCGCAACGTTGTTGCCATTGCTGCAGCCATGAGATTA
TCAAAAAGGATCTTCACCTAGATCCTTTTCACGTAGAAAGCCAGTCCGCAGAAACGGTGCTGACCCCGGA
TGAATGTCAGCTACTGGGCTATCTGGACAAGGGAAAACGCAAGCGCAAAGAGAAAGCAGGTAGCTTGCAG
TGGGCTTACATGGCGATAGCTAGACTGGGCGGTTTTATGGACAGCAAGCGAACCGGAATTGCCAGCTGGG
GCGCCCTCTGGTAAGGTTGGGAAGCCCTGCAAAGTAAACTGGATGGCTTTCTTGCCGCCAAGGATCTGAT
GGCGCAGGGGATCAAGCTCTGATCAAGAGACAGGATGAGGATCGTTTCGCATGATTGAACAAGATGGATT
GCACGCAGGTTCTCCGGCCGCTTGGGTGGAGAGGCTATTCGGCTATGACTGGGCACAACAGACAATCGGC
TGCTCTGATGCCGCCGTGTTCCGGCTGTCAGCGCAGGGGCGCCCGGTTCTTTTTGTCAAGACCGACCTGT
CCGGTGCCCTGAATGAACTGCAAGACGAGGCAGCGCGGCTATCGTGGCTGGCCACGACGGGCGTTCCTTG
CGCAGCTGTGCTCGACGTTGTCACTGAAGCGGGAAGGGACTGGCTGCTATTGGGCGAAGTGCCGGGGCAG
GATCTCCTGTCATCTCACCTTGCTCCTGCCGAGAAAGTATCCATCATGGCTGATGCAATGCGGCGGCTGC
ATACGCTTGATCCGGCTACCTGCCCATTCGACCACCAAGCGAAACATCGCATCGAGCGAGCACGTACTCG
GATGGAAGCCGGTCTTGTCGATCAGGATGATCTGGACGAAGAGCATCAGGGGCTCGCGCCAGCCGAACTG
TTCGCCAGGCTCAAGGCGAGCATGCCCGACGGCGAGGATCTCGTCGTGACCCATGGCGATGCCTGCTTGC
CGAATATCATGGTGGAAAATGGCCGCTTTTCTGGATTCATCGACTGTGGCCGGCTGGGTGTGGCGGACCG
CTATCAGGACATAGCGTTGGCTACCCGTGATATTGCTGAAGAGCTTGGCGGCGAATGGGCTGACCGCTTC
CTCGTGCTTTACGGTATCGCCGCTCCCGATTCGCAGCGCATCGCCTTCTATCGCCTTCTTGACGAGTTCT
TCTGAATTTTGTTAAAATTTTTGTTAAATCA
